>Addgene plasmid #47179 | TAL3460 | depositor partial sequence | sequence record 67266 | Insert sequence
ATGGACTACAAAGACCATGACGGTGATTATAAAGATCATGACATCGATTACAAGGATGACGATGACAAGA
TGGCCCCCAAGAAGAAGAGGAAGGTGGGCATTCACCGCGGGGTACCTATGGTGGACTTGAGGACACTCGG
TTATTCGCAACAGCAACAGGAGAAAATCAAGCCTAAGGTCAGGAGCACCGTCGCGCAACACCACGAGGCG
CTTGTGGGGCATGGCTTCACTCATGCGCATATTGTCGCGCTTTCACAGCACCCTGCGGCGCTTGGGACGG
TGGCTGTCAAATACCAAGATATGATTGCGGCCCTGCCCGAAGCCACGCACGAGGCAATTGTAGGGGTCGG
TAAACAGTGGTCGGGAGCGCGAGCACTTGAGGCGCTGCTGACTGTGGCGGGTGAGCTTAGGGGGCCTCCG
CTCCAGCTCGACACCGGGCAGCTGCTGAAGATCGCGAAGAGAGGGGGAGTAACAGCGGTAGAGGCAGTGC
ACGCCTGGCGCAATGCGCTCACCGGGGCCCCCTTGAACCTGACCCCAGACCAGGTAGTCGCAATCGCGTC
ACATGACGGGGGAAAGCAAGCCCTGGAAACCGTGCAAAGGTTGTTGCCGGTCCTTTGTCAAGACCACGGC
CTTACACCGGAGCAAGTCGTGGCCATTGCATCCCACGACGGTGGCAAACAGGCTCTTGAGACGGTTCAGA
GACTTCTCCCAGTTCTCTGTCAAGCCCACGGGCTGACTCCCGATCAAGTTGTAGCGATTGCGAATAACAA
TGGAGGGAAACAAGCATTGGAGACTGTCCAACGGCTCCTTCCCGTGTTGTGTCAAGCCCACGGTTTGACG
CCTGCACAAGTGGTCGCCATCGCCAACAACAACGGCGGTAAGCAGGCGCTGGAAACAGTACAGCGCCTGC
TGCCTGTACTGTGCCAGGATCATGGACTGACCCCAGACCAGGTAGTCGCAATCGCGAACAATAATGGGGG
AAAGCAAGCCCTGGAAACCGTGCAAAGGTTGTTGCCGGTCCTTTGTCAAGACCACGGCCTTACACCGGAG
CAAGTCGTGGCCATTGCAAGCAACATCGGTGGCAAACAGGCTCTTGAGACGGTTCAGAGACTTCTCCCAG
TTCTCTGTCAAGCCCACGGGCTGACTCCCGATCAAGTTGTAGCGATTGCGTCCAACGGTGGAGGGAAACA
AGCATTGGAGACTGTCCAACGGCTCCTTCCCGTGTTGTGTCAAGCCCACGGTTTGACGCCTGCACAAGTG
GTCGCCATCGCCAGCCATGATGGCGGTAAGCAGGCGCTGGAAACAGTACAGCGCCTGCTGCCTGTACTGT
GCCAGGATCATGGACTGACCCCAGACCAGGTAGTCGCAATCGCGTCACATGACGGGGGAAAGCAAGCCCT
GGAAACCGTGCAAAGGTTGTTGCCGGTCCTTTGTCAAGACCACGGCCTTACACCGGAGCAAGTCGTGGCC
ATTGCAAATAATAACGGTGGCAAACAGGCTCTTGAGACGGTTCAGAGACTTCTCCCAGTTCTCTGTCAAG
CCCACGGGCTGACTCCCGATCAAGTTGTAGCGATTGCGAATAACAATGGAGGGAAACAAGCATTGGAGAC
TGTCCAACGGCTCCTTCCCGTGTTGTGTCAAGCCCACGGTTTGACGCCTGCACAAGTGGTCGCCATCGCC
AACAACAACGGCGGTAAGCAGGCGCTGGAAACAGTACAGCGCCTGCTGCCTGTACTGTGCCAGGATCATG
GACTGACCCCAGACCAGGTAGTCGCAATCGCGTCACATGACGGGGGAAAGCAAGCCCTGGAAACCGTGCA
AAGGTTGTTGCCGGTCCTTTGTCAAGACCACGGCCTTACACCGGAGCAAGTCGTGGCCATTGCAAGCAAT
GGGGGTGGCAAACAGGCTCTTGAGACGGTTCAGAGACTTCTCCCAGTTCTCTGTCAAGCCCACGGGCTGA
CTCCCGATCAAGTTGTAGCGATTGCGAATAACAATGGAGGGAAACAAGCATTGGAGACTGTCCAACGGCT
CCTTCCCGTGTTGTGTCAAGCCCACGGTTTGACGCCTGCACAAGTGGTCGCCATCGCCAGCCATGATGGC
GGTAAGCAGGCGCTGGAAACAGTACAGCGCCTGCTGCCTGTACTGTGCCAGGATCATGGACTGACACCCG
AACAGGTGGTCGCCATTGCTAATAATAACGGAGGACGGCCAGCCTTGGAG
