>Addgene plasmid #47179 | TAL3460 | addgene partial sequence | sequence record 68690 | JDS-TALEN-F 5'-TAGGGGTCGGTAAACAGTGG-3'
ACTGTGGCGGGTGAGCTTAGGGGGCCTCCGCTCCAGCTCGACACCGGGCAGCTGCTGAAGATCGCGAAGA
GAGGGGGAGTAACAGCGGTAGAGGCAGTGCACGCCTGGCGCAATGCGCTCACCGGGGCCCCCTTGAACCT
GACCCCAGACCAGGTAGTCGCAATCGCGTCACATGACGGGGGAAAGCAAGCCCTGGAAACCGTGCAAAGG
TTGTTGCCGGTCCTTTGTCAAGACCACGGCCTTACACCGGAGCAAGTCGTGGCCATTGCATCCCACGACG
GTGGCAAACAGGCTCTTGAGACGGTTCAGAGACTTCTCCCAGTTCTCTGTCAAGCCCACGGGCTGACTCC
CGATCAAGTTGTAGCGATTGCGAATAACAATGGAGGGAAACAAGCATTGGAGACTGTCCAACGGCTCCTT
CCCGTGTTGTGTCAAGCCCACGGTTTGACGCCTGCACAAGTGGTCGCCATCGCCAACAACAACGGCGGTA
AGCAGGCGCTGGAAACAGTACAGCGCCTGCTGCCTGTACTGTGCCAGGATCATGGACTGACCCCAGACCA
GGTAGTCGCAATCGCGAACAATAATGGGGGAAAGCAAGCCCTGGAAACCGTGCAAAGGTTGTTGCCGGTC
CTTTGTCAAGACCACGGCCTTACACCGGAGCAAGTCGTGGCCATTGCAAGCAACATCGGTGGCAAACAGG
CTCTTGAGACGGTTCAGAGACTTCTCCCAGTTCTCTGTCAAGCCCACGGGCTGACTCCCGATCAAGTTGT
AGCGATTGCGTCCAACGGTGGAGGGAAACAAGCATTGGAGACTGTCCAACGGCTCCTTCCCGTGTTGTGT
CAAGCCCACGGTTTGACGCCTGCACAAGTGGTCGC
