[The description below was written by a language model from this plasmid's Addgene catalogue record.]
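Description:
TAL3460 is a TALEN expression plasmid built on the JDS74 backbone, a roughly 6.4 kb vector catalogued as both a mammalian expression and a T7 vector. It is maintained in E. coli as a high-copy plasmid under ampicillin selection. The insert is a roughly 1.4 kb engineered TAL effector repeat array, named ZebrafishCommunity-igfbp1b-left. It was cloned between two BsmBI sites that were destroyed in the process, as expected for a type IIS enzyme that cuts outside its recognition sequence. The array lies in frame with elements supplied by the backbone: a 3X Flag epitope tag at the N terminus and a wild-type FokI nuclease domain at the C terminus.

The resulting fusion protein is the "left" monomer of a TALEN pair directed against the zebrafish igfbp1b gene. Its repeat array specifies an 18-nucleotide half-site recorded by the depositor. FokI must dimerise to cleave, so this construct is meant to be used with a matching "right" TALEN that binds the opposite strand across a spacer. The partner plasmid is not described in this record. Together the two monomers introduce a double-strand break, and error-prone repair of that break can produce disruptive indels.

Expression is driven by a CMV promoter in transfected cells. The T7 designation indicates that the coding sequence can also be transcribed in vitro, which would suit mRNA delivery into zebrafish embryos, consistent with the associated work on targeted gene disruption in somatic zebrafish cells. The BGH reverse sequencing primer implies a BGH polyadenylation region downstream of the insert. No feature table was provided, so other backbone details are not stated.
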