Addgene plasmid #47179: TAL3460
Depositing lab: Keith Joung. Depositing organization: Massachusetts General Hospital. Publication: Targeted gene disruption in somatic zebrafish cells using engineered TALENs. Sander JD, Cade L, Khayter C, Reyon D, Peterson RT, Joung JK, Yeh JR. Nat Biotechnol. 2011 Aug 5;29(8):697-8. doi: 10.1038/nbt.1934. PubMed 21822241.
Backbone
  Vector backbone: JDS74
  Backbone manufacturer: Addgene plasmid #32288
  Backbone size w/o insert (bp): 6447
  Vector type: Mammalian Expression ; T7
Growth in bacteria
  Bacterial resistance: Ampicillin, 100 μg/mL
  Growth temperature: 37°C
  Growth strain: XL1 Blue
  Copy number: High Copy
Gene/Insert
  Gene/Insert name: ZebrafishCommunity-igfbp1b-left (alt name: igfbp1b)
  Species: D. rerio (zebrafish)
  Insert size (bp): 1430
  Entrez Gene: igfbp1b
  Promoter: CMV
  Tag / fusion protein: 3X Flag (N terminal on backbone); WT FOKI (C terminal on backbone)
  Cloning method: Restriction Enzyme; 5′ cloning site BsmBI (destroyed during cloning); 3′ cloning site BsmBI (destroyed during cloning)
  Sequencing primers: 5′ CMV-F; 3′ BGH-rev
Terms and licenses: Academic/Nonprofit Terms; Industry Terms: Not Available to Industry
Depositor comments: Target binding site: TCCGGGATCCGGGCTGCG It is strongly recommended that users perform a diagnostic digest to verify this plasmid prior to use. For example, a double digest of the plasmid with BamHI and KpnI should result in two bands at 2.3kb and 5.8kb.
How to cite: TAL3460 was a gift from Keith Joung (Addgene plasmid # 47179 ; http://n2t.net/addgene:47179 ; RRID:Addgene_47179)
